>Addgene plasmid #202943 | Salsa-BC102-P2A6 | addgene full sequence | sequence record 421306 | Addgene NGS Result
AGCGCCCAATACGCAAACCGCCTCTCCCCGCGCGTTGGCCGATTCATTAATGCAGTCGAGGGATCTCCAT
AAGAGAAGAGGGACAGCTATGACTGGGAGTAGTCAGGAGAGGAGGAAAAATCTGGCTAGTAAAACATGTA
AGGAAAATTTTAGGGATGTTAAAGAAAAAAATAACACAAAACAAAATATAAAAAAAATCTAACCTCAAGT
CAAGGCTTTTCTATGGAATAAGGAATGGACAGCAGGGGGCTGTTTCATATACTGATGACCTCTTTATAGC
CAACCTTTGTTCATGGCAGCCAGCATATGGGCATATGTTGCCAAACTCTAAACCAAATACTCATTCTGAT
GTTTTAAATGATTTGCCCTCCCATATGTCCTTCCGAGTGAGAGACACAAAAAATTCCAACACACTATTGC
AATGAAAATAAATTTCCTTTATTAGCCAGAAGTCAGATGCTCAAGGGGCTTCATGATGTCCCCATAATTT
TTGGCAGAGGGAAAAAGATCGATCTCAGTGGTATTTGTGAGCCAGGGCATTGGCCACACCAGCCACCACC
TTCTGATAGGCAGCCTGCACCTGAGGAGTGAATTCTTTGCCAAAATGATGAGACAGCACAACAACCAGCA
CGTTGCCCAGGAGCTGTAGGAAAGAGAAGAAGGCATGAACATGGTTAGCAGAGGGGCCCGGTTTGGACTC
AGAGTATTTTATCCTCATCTCAAACAGTGTATATCATTGTAACCATAAAGAGAAAGGCAGGATGATGACC
AGGGTGTAGTTGTTTCTACCAATAAGAATATTTCCACGCCAGCCAGAATTTATATGCAGAAATATTCTAC
CTTATCATTTAATTATAACAATTGTTCTCTAAAACTGTGCTGAAGTACAATATAATATACCCTGATTGCC
TTGAAAAAAAAGTGATTAGAGAAAGTACTTACAATCTGACAAATAAACAAAAGTGAATTTAAAAATTCGT
TACAAATGCAAGCTAAAGTTTAACGAAAAAGTTACAGAAAATGAAAAGAAAATAAGAGGAGACAATGGTT
GTCAACAGAGTAGAAAGTGAAAGAAACAAAATTATCATGAGGGTCCATGGTGATACAAGGGACATCTTCC
CATTCTAAACAACACCCTGAAAACTTTGCCCCCTCCATATAACATGAATTTTACAATAGCGAAAAAGAAA
GAACAATCAAGGGTCCCCAAACTCACCCTGAAGTTCTCAGCTCTAGAGATATCGTCGAGGCCGCGCTAGC
GTTTAAACTGTCGACCTTAATTAAGAGATCTGCTCGAGGCGCGTCAGCTGACTAGAGGATCCCCGGGTAC
CGAGCTCGAATTCGGGGCCGCGGAGGCTGGATCGGTCCCGGTGTCTTCTATGGAGGTCAAAACAGCGTGG
ATGGCGTCTCCAGGCGATCTGACGGTTCACTAAACGAGCTCTGCTTATATAGGCCTCCCACCGTACACGC
CTACCTCGACCCGGGTACCGAGCTCGACTTTCACTTTTCTCTATCACTGATAGGGAGTGGTAAACTCGAC
TTTCACTTTTCTCTATCACTGATAGGGAGTGGTAAACTCGACTTTCACTTTTCTCTATCACTGATAGGGA
GTGGTAAACTCGACTTTCACTTTTCTCTATCACTGATAGGGAGTGGTAAACTCGACTTTCACTTTTCTCT
ATCACTGATAGGGAGTGGTAAACTCGACCTATATAAGCAGAGCTCGTTTAGTGAACCGTCAGATCGCCTG
GAGACGCCATCCACGCTGTTTTGACCTCCATAGAAGACACCGGGACCGATCCAGCCTCCGCGGCCCCGAA
TTCCTGCAGCGGCCGCTCTAGAACTAGTGGATCCCCGCGGATGGTGAGCAAGGGCGAGGAGCTGTTCACC
GGGGTGGTGCCCATCCTGGTCGAGCTGGACGGCGACGTAAACGGCCACAAGTTCAGCGTGTCCGGCGAGG
GCGAGGGCGATGCCACCTACGGCAAGCTGACCCTGAAGTTCATCTGCACCACCGGCAAGCTGCCCGTGCC
CTGGCCCACCCTCGTGACCACCCTGACCTACGGCGTGCAGTGCTTCAGCCGCTACCCCGACCACATGAAG
CAGCACGACTTCTTCAAGTCCGCCATGCCCGAAGGCTACGTCCAGGAGCGCACCATCTTCTTCAAGGACG
ACGGCAACTACAAGACCCGCGCCGAGGTGAAGTTCGAGGGCGACACCCTGGTGAACCGCATCGAGCTGAA
GGGCATCGACTTCAAGGAGGACGGCAACATCCTGGGGCACAAGCTGGAGTACAACTACAACAGCCACAAC
GTCTATATCATGGCCGACAAGCAGAAGAACGGCATCAAGGTGAACTTCAAGATCCGCCACAACATCGAGG
ACGGCAGCGTGCAGCTCGCCGACCACTACCAGCAGAACACCCCCATCGGCGACGGCCCCGTGCTGCTGCC
CGACAACCACTACCTGAGCACCCAGTCCGCCCTGAGCAAAGACCCCAACGAGAAGCGCGATCACATGGTC
CTGCTGGAGTTCGTGACCGCCGCCGGGATCACTCTCGGCATGGACGAGCTGTACAAGTAACGAATTCACC
GAATTCGATATCAAGCTTGTCGACCTAGTTCTAGAGGATCCAGACATGATAAGATACATTGATGAGTTTG
GACAAACCACAACTAGAATGCAGTGAAAAAAATGCTTTATTTGTGAAATTTGTGATGCTATTGCTTTATT
TGTAACCATTATAAGCTGCAATAAACAAGTTAACAACAACAATTGCATTCATTTTATGTTTCAGGTTCAG
GGGGAGGTGTGGGAGGTTTTTTAAAGCAAGTAAAACCTCTACAAATGTGGTATGGCTGATTATGATCCTG
CAAGCCTCGTCGTCCTGGCCGGACCACGCTATCTGTGCAAGGTCCCCGGCCCCGGACGCGCGCTCCATGA
GCAGAGCGCCCGCCGCCGAGGCGAAGACTCGGGCGGCGCCCTGCCCGTCCCACCAGGTCAACAGGCGGTA
ACCGGCCTCTTCATCGGGAATGCGCGCGACCTTCAGCATCGCCGGCATGTCCCCCTGGCGGACGGGAAGT
ATCCAGCTCGACCAAGCTGGCCGCGTCGAGTGAAGACGAAAGGGCCTCGTGATACGCCTATTTTTATAGG
TTAATGTCATGATAATAATGGTTTCTTAGACGTCAGGTGGCACTTTTCGGGGAAATGTGCGCGGAACCCC
TATTTGTTTATTTTTCTAAATACATTCAAATATGTATCCGCTCATGAGACAATAACCCTGATAAATGCTT
CAATAATATTGAAAAAGGAAGAGTATGAGTATTCAACATTTCCGTGTCGCCCTTATTCCCTTTTTTGCGG
CATTTTGCCTTCCTGTTTTTGCTCACCCAGAAACGCTGGTGAAAGTAAAAGATGCTGAAGATCAGTTGGG
TGCACGAGTGGGTTACATCGAACTGGATCTCAACAGCGGTAAGATCCTTGAGAGTTTTCGCCCCGAAGAA
CGTTTTCCAATGATGAGCACTTTTAAAGTTCTGCTATGTGGCGCGGTATTATCCCGTGTTGACGCCGGGC
AAGAGCAACTCGGTCGCCGCATACACTATTCTCAGAATGACTTGGTTGAGTACTCACCAGTCACAGAAAA
GCATCTTACGGATGGCATGACAGTAAGAGAATTATGCAGTGCTGCCATAACCATGAGTGATAACACTGCG
GCCAACTTACTTCTGACAACGATCGGAGGACCGAAGGAGCTAACCGCTTTTTTGCACAACATGGGGGATC
ATGTAACTCGCCTTGATCGTTGGGAACCGGAGCTGAATGAAGCCATACCAAACGACGAGCGTGACACCAC
GATGCCTGTAGCAATGGCAACAACGTTGCGCAAACTATTAACTGGCGAACTACTTACTCTAGCTTCCCGG
CAACAATTAATAGACTGGATGGAGGCGGATAAAGTTGCAGGACCACTTCTGCGCTCGGCCCTTCCGGCTG
GCTGGTTTATTGCTGATAAATCTGGAGCCGGTGAGCGTGGGTCTCGCGGTATCATTGCAGCACTGGGGCC
AGATGGTAAGCCCTCCCGTATCGTAGTTATCTACACGACGGGGAGTCAGGCAACTATGGATGAACGAAAT
AGACAGATCGCTGAGATAGGTGCCTCACTGATTAAGCATTGGTAACTGTCAGACCAAGTTTACTCATATA
TACTTTAGATTGATTTAAAACTTCATTTTTAATTTAAAAGGATCTAGGTGAAGATCCTTTTTGATAATCT
CATGACCAAAATCCCTTAACGTGAGTTTTCGTTCCACTGAGCGTCAGACCCCGTAGAAAAGATCAAAGGA
TCTTCTTGAGATCCTTTTTTTCTGCGCGTAATCTGCTGCTTGCAAACAAAAAAACCACCGCTACCAGCGG
TGGTTTGTTTGCCGGATCAAGAGCTACCAACTCTTTTTCCGAAGGTAACTGGCTTCAGCAGAGCGCAGAT
ACCAAATACTGTTCTTCTAGTGTAGCCGTAGTTAGGCCACCACTTCAAGAACTCTGTAGCACCGCCTACA
TACCTCGCTCTGCTAATCCTGTTACCAGTGGCTGCTGCCAGTGGCGATAAGTCGTGTCTTACCGGGTTGG
ACTCAAGACGATAGTTACCGGATAAGGCGCAGCGGTCGGGCTGAACGGGGGGTTCGTGCACACAGCCCAG
CTTGGAGCGAACGACCTACACCGAACTGAGATACCTACAGCGTGAGCTATGAGAAAGCGCCACGCTTCCC
GAAGGGAGAAAGGCGGACAGGTATCCGGTAAGCGGCAGGGTCGGAACAGGAGAGCGCACGAGGGAGCTTC
CAGGGGGAAACGCCTGGTATCTTTATAGTCCTGTCGGGTTTCGCCACCTCTGACTTGAGCGTCGATTTTT
GTGATGCTCGTCAGGGGGGCGGAGCCTATGGAAAAACGCCAGCAACGCGGCCTTTTTACGGTTCCTGGCC
TTTTGCTGGCCTTTTGCTCACATGTTCTTTCCTGCGTTATCCCCTGATTCTGTGGATAACCGTATTACCG
CCTTTGAGTGAGCTGATACCGCTCGCCGCAGCCGAACGACCGAGCGCAGCGAGTCAGTGAGCGAGGAAGC
GGAAG
Features (pLannotate 1.2.2; 17 found; start..end, strand, type, name):
      2..55      +  CDS            lacI (fragment): lac repressor; lacI; The lac repressor binds to the lac operator to inhibit transcription in E. coli. This inhibition can be relieved by adding lactose or isopropyl-β-D-thiogalactopyranoside (IPTG).
    388..443     -  polyA_signal   β-globin poly(A) signal: rabbit β-globin polyadenylation signal (Gil and Proudfoot, 1987)
    518..640     -  CDS            HBB: HBB_COLGU - Experimental evidence at transcript level: Swiss-Prot protein existence level 2. Involved in oxygen transport from the lung to the various peripheral tissues. From Colobus guereza (Mantled guereza) (Eastern black-and-white colobus monkey).
    644..1216    -  intron         β-globin intron: intron from rabbit β-globin gene
   1312..1343    -  misc_feature   MCS (fragment): pUC18/19 multiple cloning site
   1437..1475    -  promoter       minimal CMV promoter: human cytomegalovirus (CMV) immediate early promoter
   1493..1708    -  protein_bind   tetracycline response element (fragment): contains seven copies of the tetracycline operator tetO tetracycline repressor TetR
   1708..1753    +  promoter       TRE3GV promoter (fragment): 3rd-generation Tet-responsive promoter that can be activated by binding of Tet-On® 3G, optimized for retroviral and lentiviral vectors
   1829..1856    +  misc_feature   MCS (fragment): pBluescript multiple cloning site
   1861..2580    +  CDS            EGFP: the original enhanced GFP (Yang et al., 1996) mammalian codon-optimized
   2591..2613    +  misc_feature   MCS (fragment): pBluescript multiple cloning site
   2627..2761    -  polyA_signal   SV40 poly(A) signal: SV40 polyadenylation signal
   2784..2867    -  CDS            large T antigen (fragment): large T antigen from SV40 (simian virus 40)
   2861..3091    -  CDS            str (fragment): STR_KLEPN - Protein inferred from homology: Swiss-Prot protein existence level 3. The aminoglycoside phosphotransferases achieve inactivation of their antibiotic substrates by phosphorylation. From Klebsiella pneumoniae.
   3210..3314    +  promoter       AmpR promoter: bla
   3315..4175    +  CDS            AmpR: β-lactamase; bla; confers resistance to ampicillin, carbenicillin, and related antibiotics
   4346..4934    +  rep_origin     ori: high-copy-number ColE1/pMB1/pBR322/pUC origin of replication
