[The description below was written by a language model from this plasmid's Addgene catalogue record and pLannotate feature annotations shown in this document.]
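Description:
Salsa-BC102-P2A6 is a 5.1 kb mammalian expression plasmid built on the pCER206 backbone and serves as one member of a set of barcoded reporter plasmids for the PRESTO-Salsa system, a highly multiplexed assay for screening GPCR activity. It is propagated in E. coli as a high-copy plasmid through a ColE1/pUC-type origin and is selected with ampicillin via the β-lactamase gene and its native promoter. No mammalian selection marker is annotated. The short lacI, SV40 large T antigen and aminoglycoside phosphotransferase matches are fragments and most likely represent backbone remnants rather than functional genes.

The payload is a synthetic insert of about 730 bp described as EGFP/BC102, cloned between BsrGI and HindIII sites and placed under a tetracycline response element. The feature table shows a central block of tetO repeats flanked by divergent minimal promoters. A TRE3G-type minimal promoter fragment points toward the mammalian codon-optimised EGFP coding sequence, which is followed by an SV40 polyadenylation signal region. A minimal CMV promoter faces the opposite way toward a polylinker fragment, a rabbit β-globin intron, a β-globin exon fragment and the β-globin polyadenylation signal, and no coding sequence is annotated on this second arm. The barcode itself is not annotated, but the cloning sites and insert size suggest that it lies just downstream of EGFP in the transcript's 3′ region.

Transcription from the TRE depends on a Tet-family transactivator supplied in trans. The reporter therefore yields both EGFP and a barcode-bearing transcript whose abundance can be read by sequencing, so many reporters, each paired with a different receptor, can be pooled and deconvoluted. The record does not state which receptor is assigned to BC102.
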