Addgene plasmid #202943: Salsa-BC102-P2A6
Purpose: Expression of barcoded reporter plasmid for PRESTO-Salsa; EGFP/BC102
Depositing lab: Noah Palm. Depositing organization: Yale University. Publication: Highly multiplexed bioactivity screening reveals human and microbiota metabolome-GPCRome interactions. Chen H, Rosen CE, Gonzalez-Hernandez JA, Song D, Potempa J, Ring AM, Palm NW. Cell. 2023 Jul 6;186(14):3095-3110.e19. doi: 10.1016/j.cell.2023.05.024. Epub 2023 Jun 14. PubMed 37321219.
Backbone
  Vector backbone: pCER206
  Vector type: Mammalian Expression
Growth in bacteria
  Bacterial resistance: Ampicillin, 100 μg/mL
  Growth temperature: 37°C
  Growth strain: DH5alpha
  Copy number: High Copy
Gene/Insert
  Gene/Insert name: EGFP/BC102
  Species: Synthetic
  Insert size (bp): 730
  Promoter: Tet Response Element (TRE)
  Cloning method: Restriction Enzyme; 5′ cloning site BsrGI (not destroyed); 3′ cloning site HindIII (not destroyed)
  Sequencing primers: 5′ Custom primer (GAAGCGCGATCACATGG)
Terms and licenses: Academic/Nonprofit Terms; Industry Terms: Not Available to Industry
How to cite: Salsa-BC102-P2A6 was a gift from Noah Palm (Addgene plasmid # 202943 ; http://n2t.net/addgene:202943 ; RRID:Addgene_202943)
