>Addgene plasmid #202943 | Salsa-BC102-P2A6 | depositor partial sequence | sequence record 393816 | BC102
CGAATTCACC
